Addgene plasmid #50495: FN 108
Depositing lab: Kenneth Yamada. Depositing organization: National Institute of Dental and Craniofacial Research (NIDCR). Publication: The short amino acid sequence Pro-His-Ser-Arg-Asn in human fibronectin enhances cell-adhesive function. Aota S, Nomizu M, Yamada KM. J Biol Chem. 1994 Oct 7;269(40):24756-61. PubMed 7929152.
Backbone
  Vector backbone: pVC70108
  Vector type: Bacterial Expression
Growth in bacteria
  Bacterial resistance: Ampicillin, 100 μg/mL
  Growth temperature: 37°C
  Growth strain: DH5alpha
  Copy number: Unknown
Gene/Insert
  Gene/Insert name: fibronectin (alt names: FN1; FN type III repeats 9 and 10)
  Species: H. sapiens (human)
  Mutation: repeats 9 and 10; EcoR1 site on III-9 is mutated, nt change T4153C
  Entrez Gene: FN1 (a.k.a. CIG, ED-B, FINC, FN, FNZ, GFND, GFND2, LETS, MSF, SMDCF)
  Promoter: T7
  Cloning method: Restriction Enzyme; 5′ cloning site NdeI (not destroyed); 3′ cloning site EcoRI (not destroyed)
  Sequencing primers: 5′ T7
Terms and licenses: Academic/Nonprofit Terms; Industry Terms: Not Available to Industry
Depositor comments: Primers used for amplification of insert: primer A (CCATATGGGTCGACCCAACTGG), which contains an NdeI site, methionine start codon, and 5' end of the 9th type III repeat sequence, and primer B (ATGAATTCTACATCTGGGATGGTTTGTCAA), which contains an EcoRI site, a stop codon, and the 3' end of the 37-kDa fibronectin fragment.
How to cite: FN 108 was a gift from Kenneth Yamada (Addgene plasmid # 50495 ; http://n2t.net/addgene:50495 ; RRID:Addgene_50495)
