[The description below was written by a language model from this plasmid's Addgene catalogue record.]
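Description:
FN 108 is a bacterial expression plasmid built on the pVC70108 backbone that encodes a fragment of human fibronectin (FN1) spanning type III repeats 9 and 10. It is propagated in E. coli under ampicillin selection. The record lists the copy number as unknown and does not name the origin of replication, and no feature table is available to confirm other backbone elements.

The fibronectin fragment was amplified by PCR and inserted between NdeI and EcoRI sites, both of which remain intact. The forward primer supplied the NdeI site, a methionine start codon and the 5' end of repeat III-9, while the reverse primer supplied a stop codon and the EcoRI site at the 3' end of what the depositor calls the 37-kDa fibronectin fragment. Transcription is driven by a T7 promoter, so expression requires a host that provides T7 RNA polymerase. No affinity or epitope tags are recorded, which suggests the protein is made as an untagged polypeptide starting at the engineered methionine. An internal EcoRI site within repeat III-9 was removed by a single nucleotide change (T4153C), presumably so that EcoRI could be used for cloning; the record does not say whether this change alters the protein.

Repeats 9 and 10 form the central cell-binding region of fibronectin. Repeat 10 carries the RGD integrin-binding motif, and repeat 9 carries the Pro-His-Ser-Arg-Asn "synergy" sequence that the associated publication reports as enhancing cell-adhesive function. The plasmid is therefore suited to producing recombinant cell-binding domain protein for adhesion and integrin-interaction studies, and to serving as a template for mutagenesis of these repeats.
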