>Addgene plasmid #50495 | FN 108 | addgene partial sequence | sequence record 78289 | T7 5'-TAATACGACTCACTATAGGG-3'
TTTTGTTTACTTTAAGAAGGAGATATACATATGGGTCTTGATTCCCCAACTGGCATTGACTTTTCTGATA
TTACTGCCAACTCTTTTACTGTGCACTGGATTGCTCCTCGAGCCACCATCACTGGCTACAGGATCCGCCA
TCATCCCGAGCACTTCAGTGGGAGACCTCGAGAAGATCGGGTGCCCCACTCTCGGAACTCCATCACCCTC
ACCAACCTCACTCCAGGCACAGAGTATGTGGTCAGCATCGTTGCTCTTAATGGCAGAGAGGAAAGTCCCT
TATTGATTGGCCAACAATCAACAGTTTCTGATGTTCCG
[273 nt withheld, positions 319-591]
GACAAACCATCCCAGATGTAGAATTCCAGCTTTTGTTCCCTTTAGTGAGGGTTAATTGCGCGTCAATTCG
GCTGCTAACAAAGCCCGAAAGGAAGCTGAGTTGGCTGCTGCCACCGCTGAGCAATAACTAGCATAACCCC
TTGGGGCCTCTAAACGGGTCTTGAGGGGTTTTTTGCTGAAAGGAGGAACTATATCCGGATCGAGATCAAT
TCTGGCGTAATAGCGAAGAGGCCCGCACCGATCGCCCTTCCCAACAGTTGCGCAGCCTGAATGGCGAATG
GGACGCGCCCTGTAGCGGCGC
